>Addgene plasmid #43060 | I-CGAC | depositor partial sequence | sequence record 58325 | I-CGAC sequence 424 bps
CGTCTCCTGACCCCAGAGCAGGTCGTGGCGATCGCAAGCCACGACGGAGGAAAGCAAGCCTTGGAAACAG
TACAGAGGCTGTTGCCTGTGCTGTGCCAAGCGCACGGACTCACCCCAGAGCAGGTCGTGGCAATCGCGAG
CAATAACGGCGGAAAACAGGCTTTGGAAACGGTGCAGAGGCTCCTTCCAGTGCTGTGCCAAGCGCACGGC
CTCACCCCAGAGCAGGTCGTGGCAATCGCCTCCAACATTGGCGGGAAACAGGCACTCGAGACTGTCCAGC
GCCTGCTTCCCGTGCTGTGCCAAGCGCACGGATTAACCCCAGAGCAGGTCGTGGCGATCGCAAGCCACGA
CGGAGGAAAGCAAGCCTTGGAAACAGTACAGAGGCTGTTGCCTGTGCTGTGCCAAGCGCACGGCTTAAGA
GACG
