>Addgene plasmid #43060 | I-CGAC | addgene partial sequence | sequence record 60437 | M13-F20 5'-TGTAAAACGACGGCCAGT-3'
CTATAGGGCGAATTGGGCCCTCTAGATGCATGCTCGAGCGGCCGCCAGTGTGATGGATATCTGCAGAATT
CGCCCTTATATAGATGCCGTCCTAGCGCGTCTCCTGACCCCAGAGCAGGTCGTGGCGATCGCAAGCCACG
ACGGAGGAAAGCAAGCCTTGGAAACAGTACAGAGGCTGTTGCCTGTGCTGTGCCAAGCGCACGGACTCAC
CCCAGAGCAGGTCGTGGCAATCGCGAGCAATAACGGCGGAAAACAGGCTTTGGAAACGGTGCAGAGGCTC
CTTCCAGTGCTGTGCCAAGCGCACGGCCTCACCCCAGAGCAGGTCGTGGCAATCGCCTCCAACATTGGCG
GGAAACAGGCACTCGAGACTGTCCAGCGCCTGCTTCCCGTGCTGTGCCAAGCGCACGGATTAACCCCAGA
GCAGGTCGTGGCGATCGCAAGCCACGACGGAGGAAAGCAAGCCTTGGAAACAGTACAGAGGCTGTTGCCT
GTGCTGTGCCAAGCGCACGGCTTAAGAGACGTGGGCACAGGAAAGATACTTAAGGGCGAATTCCAGCACA
CTGGCGGCCGTTACTAGTGGATCCGAGCTCGGTACCAAGCTTGATGCATAGCTTGAGTATTCTATAGTGT
CACCTAAATAGCTTGGCGTAATCATGGTCATAGCTGTTTCCTGTGTGAAATTGTTATCCGCTCACAATTC
CACACAACATACGAGCCGGAAGCATAAAGTGTAAAGCCTGGGGTGCCTAATGAGTGAGCTAACTCACATT
AATTGCGTTGCGCTCACTGCCCGCTTTCCAGTCGGGAAACCTGTCGTGCCAGCTGCATTAATGAATCGGC
CAACGCGCGGGGAGAGGCGGTTTGCGTATTGGGCGCTCTTCCGCTTCCTCGCTCACTGACTCGCTGCGCT
CGGTCGTTCGGCTGCGGCGAGCGGTATCAGCTCACTCAAAGGCGGTAATACGGTTATCCACAGAAT
