[The description below was written by a language model from this plasmid's Addgene catalogue record.]
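Description:
I-CGAC is a bacterial cloning plasmid built on the commercial pCRII-TOPO backbone (about 4 kb without insert), carrying a 424 bp synthetic insert introduced by TOPO cloning. It is a high-copy plasmid maintained in E. coli and carries both ampicillin and kanamycin resistance, consistent with the dual markers of the pCRII-TOPO vector. The insert sits between the T7 and M13-reverse priming sites used for sequence verification. The vector type is listed as bacterial cloning only, and the record names no promoter intended to drive expression of the insert and no tags, reporters or mammalian elements. No feature table was provided, so finer details of the backbone and the insert junctions cannot be described here.

The record does not spell out what the insert encodes beyond its name and synthetic origin. The plasmid is associated with a publication describing a TALEN genome-editing system for generating human stem cell-based disease models. In that context, the name and the insert size suggest a pre-assembled module of TALE repeats recognising the four-base sequence CGAC, with the "I" prefix perhaps marking its position in an ordered assembly. This reading is an inference rather than a stated fact. If it is correct, the plasmid would act as a library component: a stored, sequence-verified building block from which the repeat module is taken and joined with other modules to build a full TALE DNA-binding array in a separate nuclease expression vector, rather than being used directly in cells.
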