Addgene plasmid #43060: I-CGAC
Depositing lab: Chad Cowan & Kiran Musunuru. Depositing organization: Harvard University. Publication: A TALEN Genome-Editing System for Generating Human Stem Cell-Based Disease Models. Ding Q, Lee YK, Schaefer EA, Peters DT, Veres A, Kim K, Kuperwasser N, Motola DL, Meissner TB, Hendriks WT, Trevisan M, Gupta RM, Moisan A, Banks E, Friesen M, Schinzel RT, Xia F, Tang A, Xia Y, Figueroa E, Wann A, Ahfeldt T, Daheron L, Zhang F, Rubin LL, Peng LF, Chung RT, Musunuru K, Cowan CA. Cell Stem Cell. 2012 Dec 12. pii: S1934-5909(12)00645-5. doi: 10.1016/j.stem.2012.11.011. PubMed 23246482.
Backbone
  Vector backbone: pCRII-TOPO
  Backbone manufacturer: Invitrogen
  Backbone size w/o insert (bp): 3973
  Vector type: Bacterial Cloning
Growth in bacteria
  Bacterial resistance: Ampicillin and Kanamycin, 100 & 50 μg/mL
  Growth temperature: 37°C
  Growth strain: Top10
  Copy number: High Copy
Gene/Insert
  Gene/Insert name: I-CGAC
  Species: Synthetic
  Insert size (bp): 424
  Cloning method: TOPO Cloning
  Sequencing primers: 5′ T7; 3′ M13-rev
Terms and licenses: Academic/Nonprofit Terms; Industry Terms: Not Available to Industry
How to cite: I-CGAC was a gift from Chad Cowan & Kiran Musunuru (Addgene plasmid # 43060 ; http://n2t.net/addgene:43060 ; RRID:Addgene_43060)
